Addgene plasmid #64810: pIR195
Purpose: TCP4 expression in yeast
Depositing lab: Detlef Weigel. Depositing organization: Max Planck Institute for Developmental Biology. Publication: Temporal control of leaf complexity by miRNA-regulated licensing of protein complexes. Rubio-Somoza I, Zhou CM, Confraria A, Martinho C, von Born P, Baena-Gonzalez E, Wang JW, Weigel D. Curr Biol. 2014 Nov 17;24(22):2714-9. doi: 10.1016/j.cub.2014.09.058. Epub 2014 Nov 6. PubMed 25448000.
Backbone
  Vector backbone: pYES-DEST52
Growth in bacteria
  Bacterial resistance: Ampicillin, 100 μg/mL
  Growth temperature: 37°C
  Growth strain: DH5alpha
  Copy number: Unknown
Gene/Insert
  Gene/Insert name: TCP4
  Species: A. thaliana (mustard weed)
  Entrez Gene: TCP4 (a.k.a. AT3G15030, MEE35, TCP family transcription factor 4, maternal effect embryo arrest 35)
Terms and licenses: Academic/Nonprofit Terms; Industry Terms: Not Available to Industry
How to cite: pIR195 was a gift from Detlef Weigel (Addgene plasmid # 64810 ; http://n2t.net/addgene:64810 ; RRID:Addgene_64810)
