[The description below was written by a language model from this plasmid's Addgene catalogue record and pLannotate feature annotations shown in this document.]
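Description:
pIR195 is a yeast expression plasmid built on the Gateway destination vector pYES-DEST52, carrying the Arabidopsis thaliana TCP4 coding sequence (AT3G15030, also called MEE35), which encodes a TCP-family transcription factor involved in shoot organ and leaf morphogenesis. It is an E. coli–yeast shuttle vector of about 7.3 kb. In bacteria it replicates from a high-copy ColE1/pUC-type origin and is selected with ampicillin through the β-lactamase gene. In Saccharomyces cerevisiae it is maintained episomally by the 2μ origin (an adjacent fragment of the 2μ RAF1 gene is also annotated) and selected by uracil prototrophy through URA3 under its own promoter, a marker that can also be counterselected with 5-FOA. An f1 origin allows production of single-stranded DNA, and a short lacI fragment appears to be a backbone remnant.

The TCP4 open reading frame sits between attB1 and attB2 sites, the footprints of Gateway recombination that placed the insert into the destination vector. Transcription is driven by the GAL1 promoter, which is regulated by Gal4 and so gives galactose-inducible expression, and is terminated by the CYC1 terminator. A T7 promoter between GAL1 and attB1 can serve for in vitro transcription or as a priming site. A V5 epitope tag lies downstream of attB2, but the record does not say whether TCP4 is fused in frame to it or ends in its own stop codon. The stated purpose is TCP4 expression in yeast, and the associated study concerns miRNA-regulated protein complexes controlling leaf complexity. The specific yeast assay is not stated.
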