Features (pLannotate 1.2.2; 16 found; start..end, strand, type, name):
      2..443     +  promoter       GAL1 promoter: S. cerevisiae GAL1; inducible promoter, regulated by Gal4
    475..493     +  promoter       T7 promoter: promoter for bacteriophage T7 RNA polymerase
    511..535     +  protein_bind   attB1: mutant version of attB; recombination site for the Gateway® BP reaction BP Clonase™
    559..1818    +  CDS            TCP4: TCP4_ARATH - Also known as MEE35. Experimental evidence at protein level: Swiss-Prot protein existence level 1. Transcription factor playing a pivotal role in the control of morphogenesis of shoot organs by negatively regulating the expression of boundary-specific genes such as CUC genes, probably through the induction of miRNA (e.g. miR164) (PubMed:12931144, PubMed:17307931). Required during early steps of embryogenesis (PubMed:15634699). Participates in ovule develpment (PubMed:25378179). Activates LOX2 expression by binding to the 5'-GGACCA-3' motif found in its promoter (PubMed:18816164, P
   1853..1877    -  protein_bind   attB2: mutant version of attB; recombination site for the Gateway® BP reaction BP Clonase™
   1900..1941    +  CDS            V5 tag: epitope tag from simian virus 5
   2002..2249    +  terminator     CYC1 terminator: S. cerevisiae CYC1; transcription terminator for CYC1
   2261..2314    -  CDS            lacI (fragment): lac repressor; lacI; The lac repressor binds to the lac operator to inhibit transcription in E. coli. This inhibition can be relieved by adding lactose or isopropyl-β-D-thiogalactopyranoside (IPTG).
   2497..3085    -  rep_origin     ori: high-copy-number ColE1/pMB1/pBR322/pUC origin of replication
   3256..4116    -  CDS            AmpR: β-lactamase; bla; confers resistance to ampicillin, carbenicillin, and related antibiotics
   4117..4133    -  promoter       AmpR promoter (fragment): bla
   4212..5015    -  CDS            URA3: orotidine-5'-phosphate decarboxylase, required for uracil biosynthesis; S. cerevisiae URA3; yeast auxotrophic marker, counterselectable with 5-fluoroorotic acid (5-FOA)
   5016..5231    -  promoter       URA3 promoter: S. cerevisiae URA3
   5256..5681    +  CDS            RAF1 (fragment): RAF_YEAST - Experimental evidence at transcript level: Swiss-Prot protein existence level 2. Antagonizes transcriptional repression of recombinase FLP by REP1-REP2. May play a role in plasmid partitioning. From Saccharomyces cerevisiae (strain ATCC 204508 / S288c) (Baker's yeast).
   5835..6715    -  rep_origin     2μ ori: yeast 2μ plasmid origin of replication
   6784..7239    -  rep_origin     f1 ori (sequence partly withheld): f1 bacteriophage origin of replication; arrow indicates direction of (+) strand synthesis
>Addgene plasmid #64810 | pIR195 | addgene full sequence | sequence record 122741 | Addgene assembled full plasmid sequence
ACGGATTAGAAGCCGCCGAGCGGGTGACAGCCCTCCGAAGGAAGACTCTCCTCCGTGCGTCCTCGTCTTC
ACCGGTCGCGTTCCTGAAACGCAGATGTGCCTCGCGCCGCACTGCTCCGAACAATAAAGATTCTACAATA
CTAGCTTTTATGGTTATGAAGAGGAAAAATTGGCAGTAACCTGGCCCCACAAACCTTCAAATGAACGAAT
CAAATTAACAACCATAGGATGATAATGCGATTAGTTTTTTAGCCTTATTTCTGGGGTAATTAATCAGCGA
AGCGATGATTTTTGATCTATTAACAGATATATAAATGCAAAAACTGCATAACCACTTTAACTAATACTTT
CAACATTTTCGGTTTGTATTACTTCTTATTCAAATGTAATAAAAGTATCAACAAAAAATTGTTAATATAC
CTCTATACTTTAACGTCAAGGAGAAAAAACCCCGGATCGGACTACTAGCAGCTGTAATACGACTCACTAT
AGGGAATATTAAGCTATCAAACAAGTTTGTACAAAAAAGCAGGCTCCGAATTCGCCCTTCCCGGATCCAT
GTCTGACGACCAATTCCATCACCCGCCGCCTCCTTCTTCAATGAGGCACCGTTCTACGTCGGATGCGGCG
GACGGCGGCTGCGGCGAGATTGTTGAGGTGCAAGGTGGTCACATTGTTCGGTCTACCGGAAGAAAAGACC
GCCACAGCAAAGTCTGCACGGCTAAAGGGCCACGTGACCGGCGCGTGAGACTCTCTGCTCACACGGCGAT
TCAGTTTTACGATGTTCAAGACAGGCTTGGTTTCGACCGACCTAGCAAAGCCGTTGATTGGCTTATCAAA
AAGGCTAAGACTTCCATTGACGAGCTCGCTGAGCTTCCTCCCTGGAATCCCGCCGATGCAATTCGCCTAG
CCGCTGCTAACGCTAAACCCAGAAGAACCACCGCCAAAACCCAAATCTCTCCGTCTCCGCCACCGCCGCA
ACAGCAACAACAACAACAACAGCTTCAGTTCGGTGTTGGCTTCAACGGAGGAGGAGCAGAGCATCCGAGT
AACAACGAGTCGAGTTTTCTCCCGCCGTCAATGGATTCAGATTCGATAGCTGACACTATAAAGTCGTTTT
TTCCGGTGATTGGCTCTTCAACGGAGGCTCCTTCGAATCATAACCTTATGCACAACTATCATCATCAGCA
TCCGCCGGATTTGCTTTCTCGAACTAATAGCCAAAACCAAGATCTCCGTCTCTCGCTGCAATCGTTCCCG
GATGGTCCACCGTCGCTTCTGCACCACCAACATCACCACCACACCTCTGCTTCCGCCTCCGAGCCTACTC
TGTTCTACGGACAGAGCAATCCGTTAGGGTTTGACACATCGAGTTGGGAGCAGCAGTCGTCGGAATTCGG
AAGGATTCAGAGACTAGTGGCTTGGAACAGCGGCGGTGGCGGCGGAGCAACCGATACAGGAAACGGAGGA
GGGTTTCTGTTCGCTCCTCCTACTCCTTCAACGACGTCGTTTCAGCCAGTTCTTGGCCAAAGCCAACAGC
TTTATTCTCAGAGGGGTCCCTTGCAAAGTAGCTACAGTCCCATGATCCGTGCTTGGTTTGATCCTCACCA
TCATCACCAATCCATCTCCACCGACGATCTCAACCACCACCATCACCTTCCTCCACCGGTTCACCAATCA
GCAATCCCCGGAATCGGATTCGCCTCAGGTGAATTCTCTTCGGGTTTTCGCATACCAGCACGGTTTCAGG
GCCAAGAAGAGGAGCAGCACGACGGTCTCACTCACAAGCCGTCCTCTGCTTCCTCTATTTCTCGCCATTG
AAAAGGCCCTGTCGACGGGAAGGGCGAATTCGACCCAGCTTTCTTGTACAAAGTGGTTCGATCTAGAGGG
CCCTTCGAAGGTAAGCCTATCCCTAACCCTCTCCTCGGTCTCGATTCTACGCGTACCGGTCATCATCACC
ATCACCATTGAGTTTAAACCCGCTGATCCTAGAGGGCCGCATCATGTAATTAGTTATGTCACGCTTACAT
TCACGCCCTCCCCCCACATCCGCTCTAACCGAAAAGGAAGGAGTTAGACAACCTGAAGTCTAGGTCCCTA
TTTATTTTTTTATAGTTATGTTAGTATTAAGAACGTTATTTATATTTCAAATTTTTCTTTTTTTTCTGTA
CAGACGCGTGTACGCATGTAACATTATACTGAAAACCTTGCTTGAGAAGGTTTTGGGACGCTCGAAGGCT
TTAATTTGCAAGCTGCGGCCCTGCATTAATGAATCGGCCAACGCGCGGGGAGAGGCGGTTTGCGTATTGG
GCGCTCTTCCGCTTCCTCGCTCACTGACTCGCTGCGCTCGGTCGTTCGGCTGCGGCGAGCGGTATCAGCT
CACTCAAAGGCGGTAATACGGTTATCCACAGAATCAGGGGATAACGCAGGAAAGAACATGTGAGCAAAAG
GCCAGCAAAAGCCCAGGAACCGTAAAAAGGCCGCGTTGCTGGCGTTTTTCCATAGGCTCCGCCCCCCTGA
CGAGCATCACAAAAATCGACGCTCAAGTCAGAGGTGGCGAAACCCGACAGGACTATAAAGATACCAGGCG
TTTCCCCCTGGAAGCTCCCTCGTGCGCTCTCCTGTTCCGACCCTGCCGCTTACCGGATACCTGTCCGCCT
TTCTCCCTTCGGGAAGCGTGGCGCTTTCTCATAGCTCACGCTGTAGGTATCTCAGTTCGGTGTAGGTCGT
TCGCTCCAAGCTGGGCTGTGTGCACGAACCCCCCGTTCAGCCCGACCGCTGCGCCTTATCCGGTAACTAT
CGTCTTGAGTCCAACCCGGTAAGACACGACTTATCGCCACTGGCAGCAGCCACTGGTAACAGGATTAGCA
GAGCGAGGTATGTAGGCGGTGCTACAGAGTTCTTGAAGTGGTGGCCTAACTACGGCTACACTAGAAGGAC
AGTATTTGGTATCTGCGCTCTGCTGAAGCCAGTTACCTTCGGAAAAAGAGTTGGTAGCTCTTGATCCGGC
AAACAAACCACCGCTGGTAGCGGTGGTTTTTTTGTTTGCAAGCAGCAGATTACGCGCAGAAAAAAAGGAT
CTCAAGAAGATCCTTTGATCTTTTCTACGGGGTCTGACGCTCAGTGGAACGAAAACTCACGTTAAGGGAT
TTTGGTCATGAGATTATCAAAAAGGATCTTCACCTAGATCCTTTTAAATTAAAAATGAAGTTTTAAATCA
ATCTAAAGTATATATGAGTAAACTTGGTCTGACAGTTACCAATGCTTAATCAGTGAGGCACCTATCTCAG
CGATCTGTCTATTTCGTTCATCCATAGTTGCCTGACTCCCCGTCGTGTAGATAACTACGATACGGGAGCG
CTTACCATCTGGCCCCAGTGCTGCAATGATACCGCGAGACCCACGCTCACCGGCTCCAGATTTATCAGCA
ATAAACCAGCCAGCCGGAAGGGCCGAGCGCAGAAGTGGTCCTGCAACTTTATCCGCCTCCATCCAGTCTA
TTAATTGTTGCCGGGAAGCTAGAGTAAGTAGTTCGCCAGTTAATAGTTTGCGCAACGTTGTTGGCATTGC
TACAGGCATCGTGGTGTCACTCTCGTCGTTTGGTATGGCTTCATTCAGCTCCGGTTCCCAACGATCAAGG
CGAGTTACATGATCCCCCATGTTGTGCAAAAAAGCGGTTAGCTCCTTCGGTCCTCCGATCGTTGTCAGAA
GTAAGTTGGCCGCAGTGTTATCACTCATGGTTATGGCAGCACTGCATAATTCTCTTACTGTCATGCCATC
CGTAAGATGCTTTTCTGTGACTGGTGAGTACTCAACCAAGTCATTCTGAGAATAGTGTATGCGGCGACCG
AGTTGCTCTTGCCCGGCGTCAATACGGGATAATAGTGTATCACATAGCAGAACTTTAAAAGTGCTCATCA
TTGGAAAACGTTCTTCGGGGCGAAAACTCTCAAGGATCTTACCGCTGTTGAGATCCAGTTCGATGTAACC
CACTCGTGCACCCAACTGATCTTCAGCATCTTTTACTTTCACCAGCGTTTCTGGGTGAGCAAAAACAGGA
AGGCAAAATGCCGCAAAAAAGGGAATAAGGGCGACACGGAAATGTTGAATACTCATACTCTTCCTTTTTC
AATGGGTAATAACTGATATAATTAAATTGAAGCTCTAATTTGTGAGTTTAGTATACATGCATTTACTTAT
AATACAGTTTTTTAGTTTTGCTGGCCGCATCTTCTCAAATATGCTTCCCAGCCTGCTTTTCTGTAACGTT
CACCCTCTACCTTAGCATCCCTTCCCTTTGCAAATAGTCCTCTTCCAACAATAATAATGTCAGATCCTGT
AGAGACCACATCATCCACGGTTCTATACTGTTGACCCAATGCGTCTCCCTTGTCATCTAAACCCACACCG
GGTGTCATAATCAACCAATCGTAACCTTCATCTCTTCCACCCATGTCTCTTTGAGCAATAAAGCCGATAA
CAAAATCTTTGTCGCTCTTCGCAATGTCAACAGTACCCTTAGTATATTCTCCAGTAGATAGGGAGCCCTT
GCATGACAATTCTGCTAACATCAAAAGGCCTCTAGGTTCCTTTGTTACTTCTTCTGCCGCCTGCTTCAAA
CCGCTAACAATACCTGGGCCCACCACACCGTGTGCATTCGTAATGTCTGCCCATTCTGCTATTCTGTATA
CACCCGCAGAGTACTGCAATTTGACTGTATTACCAATGTCAGCAAATTTTCTGTCTTCGAAGAGTAAAAA
ATTGTACTTGGCGGATAATGCCTTTAGCGGCTTAACTGTGCCCTCCATGGAAAAATCAGTCAAGATATCC
ACATGTGTTTTTAGTAAACAAATTTTGGGACCTAATGCTTCAACTAACTCCAGTAATTCCTTGGTGGTAC
GAACATCCAATGAAGCACACAAGTTTGTTTGCTTTTCGTGCATGATATTAAATAGCTTGGCAGCAACAGG
ACTAGGATGAGTAGCAGCACGTTCCTTATATGTAGCTTTCGACATGATTTATCTTCGTTTCCTGCAGGTT
TTTGTTCTGTGCAGTTGGGTTAAGAATACTGGGCAATTTCATGTTTCTTCAACACTACATATGCGTATAT
ATACCAATCTAAGTCTGTGCTCCTTCCTTCGTTCTTCCTTCTGTTCGGAGATTACCGAATCAAAAAAATT
TCAAAGAAACCGAAATCAAAAAAAAGAATAAAAAAAAAATGATGAATTGAATTGAAAAGCTAGCTTATCG
ATGATAAGCTGTCAAAGATGAGAATTAATTCCACGGACTATAGACTATACTAGATACTCCGTCTACTGTA
CGATACACTTCCGCTCAGGTCCTTGTCCTTTAACGAGGCCTTACCACTCTTTTGTTACTCTATTGATCCA
GCTCAGCAAAGGCAGTGTGATCTAAGATTCTATCTTCGCGATGTAGTAAAACTAGCTAGACCGAGAAAGA
GACTAGAAATGCAAAAGGCACTTCTACAATGGCTGCCATCATTATTATCCGATGTGACGCTGCAGCTTCT
CAATGATATTCGAATACGCTTTGAGGAGATACAGCCTAATATCCGACAAACTGTTTTACAGATTTACGAT
CGTACTTGTTACCCATCATTGAATTTTGAACATCCGAACCTGGGAGTTTTCCCTGAAACAGATAGTATAT
TTGAACCTGTATAATAATATATAGTCTAGCGCTTTACGGAAGACAATGTATGTATTTCGGTTCCTGGAGA
AACTATTGCATCTATTGCATAGGTAATCTTGCACGTCGCATCCCCGGTTCATTTTCTGCGTTTCCATCTT
GCACTTCAATAGCATATCTTTGTTAACGAAGCATCTGTGCTTCATTTTGTAGAACAAAAATGCAACGCGA
GAGCGCTAATTTTTCAAACAAAGAATCTGAGCTGCATTTTTACAGAACAGAAATGCAACGCGAAAGCGCT
ATTTTACCAACGAAGAATCTGTGCTTCATTTTTGTAAAACAAAAATGCAACGCGACGAGAGCGCTAATTT
TTCAAACAAAGAATCTGAGCTGCATTTTTACAGAACAGAAATGCAACGCGAGAGCGCTATTTTACCAACA
AAGAATCTATACTTCTTTTTTGTTCTACAAAAATGCATCCCGAGAGCGCTATTTTTCTAACAAAGCATCT
TAGATTACTTTTTTTCTCCTTTGTGCGCTCTATAATGCAGTCTCTTGATAACTTTTTGCACTGTAGGTCC
GTTAAGGTTAGAAGAAGGCTACTTTGGTGTCTATTTTCTCTTCCATAAAAAAAGCCTGACTCCACTTCCC
GCGTTTACTGATTACTAGCGAAGCTGCGGGTGCATTTTTTCAAGATAAAGGCATCCCCGATTATATTCTA
TACCGATGTGGATTGCGCATACTTTGTGAACAGAAAGTGATAGCGTTGATGATTCTTCATTGGTCAGAAA
ATTATGAACGGTTTCTTCTATTTTGTCTCTATATACTACGTATAGGAAATGTTTACATTTTCGTATTGTT
TTCGATTCACTCTATGAATAGTTCTTACTACAATTTTTTTGTCTAAAGAGTAATACTAGAGATAAACATA
AAAAATGTAGAGGTCGAGTTTAGATGCAAGTTCAAGGAGCGAAAGGTGGATGGGTAGGTTATATAGGGAT
ATAGCACAGAGATATATAGCAAAGAGATACTTTTGAGCAATGTTTGTGGAAGCGGTATTCGCAATGGGAA
GCTCC
[37 nt withheld, positions 6726-6762]
A
[37 nt withheld, positions 6764-6800]
ATTTTGTTAAAATTCGCGTTAAATTTTTGTTAAATCAGCTCATTTTTTAACGAATAGCCCGAAATCGGCA
AAATCCCTTATAAATCAAAAGAATAGACCGAGATAGGGTTGAGTGTTGTTCCAGTTTCCAACAAGAGTCC
ACTATTAAAGAACGTGGACTCCAACGTCAAAGGGCGAAAAAGG
[39 nt withheld, positions 6984-7022]
T
[35 nt withheld, positions 7024-7058]
GTAAATCGGAAGGGTAAACGGATGCCCCCATTTAGAGCTTGACGGGGAAAGCCGGCG
[41 nt withheld, positions 7116-7156]
GGCTAGGGCGGTGGGAAGTGTAGGGGTCACGCTGGGCGTAACCACCACACCCGCCGCGCTTAATGGGGCG
CTACAGGGCGCGTGGGGATGATCCACTAGT
