>Addgene plasmid #64810 | pIR195 | addgene partial sequence | sequence record 122737 | GAL1 5'-AATATACCTCTATACTTTAACGTC-3'
AACCCCGGATCGGACTACTAGCAGCTGTAATACGACTCACTATAGGGAATATTAAGCTATCAAACAAGTT
TGTACAAAAAAGCAGGCTCCGAATTCGCCCTTCCCGGATCCATGTCTGACGACCAATTCCATCACCCGCC
GCCTCCTTCTTCAATGAGGCACCGTTCTACGTCGGATGCGGCGGACGGCGGCTGCGGCGAGATTGTTGAG
GTGCAAGGTGGTCACATTGTTCGGTCTACCGGAAGAAAAGACCGCCACAGCAAAGTCTGCACGGCTAAAG
GGCCACGTGACCGGCGCGTGAGACTCTCTGCTCACACGGCGATTCAGTTTTACGATGTTCAAGACAGGCT
TGGTTTCGACCGACCTAGCAAAGCCGTTGATTGGCTTATCAAAAAGGCTAAGACTTCCATTGACGAGCTC
GCTGAGCTTCCTCCCTGGAATCCCGCCGATGCAATTCGCCTAGCCGCTGCTAACGCTAAACCCAGAAGAA
CCACCGCCAAAACCCAAATCTCTCCGTCTCCGCCACCGCCGCAACAGCAACAACAACAACAACAGCTTCA
GTTCGGTGTTGGCTTCAACGGAGGAGGAGCAGAGCATCCGAGTAACAACGAGTCGAGTTTTCTCCCGCCG
TCAATGGATTCAGATTCGATAGCTGACACTATAAAGTCGTTTTTTCCGGTGATTGGCTCTTCAACGGAGG
CTCCTTCGAATCATAACCTTATGCACAACTATCATCATCAGCATCCGCCGGATTTGCTTTCTCGAACTAA
TAGCCAAAACCAAGATCTCCGTCTCTCGCTGCAATCGTTCCCGGATGGTCCACCGTCGCTTCTGCACCAC
CAACATCACCACCACACCTCTGCTTCCGCCTCCGAGCCTACTCTGTTCTACGGACAGAGCAATCCGTTAG
GGTTTGACACATCGAGTTGGGAGCAGCAGTCGTCGGAATTCGGAAGGATTCAGAGACTAGTGGCTTGGAA
CAGCGGCGGTGGCGGCGGAGCAACCGATACAGGAAACGGAGGAGGGTTTCTGTTCGCTCCTCCTACTCCT
TCAACGACGTCGTTTCAGCCAGTTCTTGGCCAAAGCCA
