>Addgene plasmid #64810 | pIR195 | addgene partial sequence | sequence record 122740 | CYC1 5'-GCGTGAATGTAAGCGTGAC-3'
GCGGCCCTCTAGGATCAGCGGGTTTAAACTCAATGGTGATGGTGATGATGACCGGTACGCGTAGAATCGA
GACCGAGGAGAGGGTTAGGGATAGGCTTACCTTCGAAGGGCCCTCTAGATCGAACCACTTTGTACAAGAA
AGCTGGGTCGAATTCGCCCTTCCCGTCGACAGGGCCTTTTCAATGGCGAGAAATAGAGGAAGCAGAGGAC
GGCTTGTGAGTGAGACCGTCGTGCTGCTCCTCTTCTTGGCCCTGAAACCGTGCTGGTATGCGAAAACCCG
AAGAGAATTCACCTGAGGCGAATCCGATTCCGGGGATTGCTGATTGGTGAACCGGTGGAGGAAGGTGATG
GTGGTGGTTGAGATCGTCGGTGGAGATGGATTGGTGATGATGGTGAGGATCAAACCAAGCACGGATCATG
GGACTGTAGCTACTTTGCAAGGGACCCCTCTGAGAATAAAGCTGTTGGCTTTGGCCAAGAACTGGCTGAA
ACGACGTCGTTGAAGGAGTAGGAGGAGCGAACAGAAACCCTCCTCCGTTTCCTGTATCGGTTGCTCCGCC
GCCACCGCCGCTGTTCCAAGCCACTAGTCTCTGAATCCTTCCGAATTCCGACGACTGCTGCTCCCAACTC
GATGTGTCAAACCCTAACGGATTGCTCTGTCCGTAGAACAGAGTAGGCTCGGAGGCGGAAGCAGAGGTGT
GGTGGTGATGTTGGTGGTGCAGAAGCGACGGTGGACCATCCGGGAACGATTGCAGCGAGAGACGGAGATC
TTGGTTTTGGCTATTAGTTCGAGAAAGCAAATCCGGCGGATGCTGATGATGATAGTTGTGCATAAGGTTA
TGATTCGAAGGAGCCTCCGTTGAAGAGCCAATCACCGGAAAAAACGACTTTATAGTGTCAGCTATCGAAT
CTGAATCCATTGACGGCGGGAGAAAACTCGACTCGTTGTTACTCGGATGCTCTGCTCCTCCTCCGTTGAA
GCCAACACCGAACTGAAGCTGTTGTTGTTGTTGTTGCTGTTGC
